>Addgene plasmid #234742 | Venus-rab5a | addgene full sequence | sequence record 467788 | Addgene NGS Result
TTGAGATCCTTTTTTTCTGCGCGTAATCTGCTGCTTGCAAACAAAAAAACCACCGCTACCAGCGGTGGTT
TGTTTGCCGGATCAAGAGCTACCAACTCTTTTTCCGAAGGTAACTGGCTTCAGCAGAGCGCAGATACCAA
ATACTGTTCTTCTAGTGTAGCCGTAGTTAGGCCACCACTTCAAGAACTCTGTAGCACCGCCTACATACCT
CGCTCTGCTAATCCTGTTACCAGTGGCTGCTGCCAGTGGCGATAAGTCGTGTCTTACCGGGTTGGACTCA
AGACGATAGTTACCGGATAAGGCGCAGCGGTCGGGCTGAACGGGGGGTTCGTGCACACAGCCCAGCTTGG
AGCGAACGACCTACACCGAACTGAGATACCTACAGCGTGAGCTATGAGAAAGCGCCACGCTTCCCGAAGG
GAGAAAGGCGGACAGGTATCCGGTAAGCGGCAGGGTCGGAACAGGAGAGCGCACGAGGGAGCTTCCAGGG
GGAAACGCCTGGTATCTTTATAGTCCTGTCGGGTTTCGCCACCTCTGACTTGAGCGTCGATTTTTGTGAT
GCTCGTCAGGGGGGCGGAGCCTATGGAAAAACGCCAGCAACGCGGCCTTTTTACGGTTCCTGGCCTTTTG
CTGGCCTTTTGCTCACATGTTCTTTCCTGCGTTATCCCCTGATTCTGTGGATAACCGTATTACCGCCATG
CATTAGTTATTAATAGTAATCAATTACGGGGTCATTAGTTCATAGCCCATATATGGAGTTCCGCGTTACA
TAACTTACGGTAAATGGCCCGCCTGGCTGACCGCCCAACGACCCCCGCCCATTGACGTCAATAATGACGT
ATGTTCCCATAGTAACGCCAATAGGGACTTTCCATTGACGTCAATGGGTGGAGTATTTACGGTAAACTGC
CCACTTGGCAGTACATCAAGTGTATCATATGCCAAGTACGCCCCCTATTGACGTCAATGACGGTAAATGG
CCCGCCTGGCATTATGCCCAGTACATGACCTTATGGGACTTTCCTACTTGGCAGTACATCTACGTATTAG
TCATCGCTATTACCATGGTGATGCGGTTTTGGCAGTACATCAATGGGCGTGGATAGCGGTTTGACTCACG
GGGATTTCCAAGTCTCCACCCCATTGACGTCAATGGGAGTTTGTTTTGGCACCAAAATCAACGGGACTTT
CCAAAATGTCGTAACAACTCCGCCCCATTGACGCAAATGGGCGGTAGGCGTGTACGGTGGGAGGTCTATA
TAAGCAGAGCTGGTTTAGTGAACCGTCAGATCCGCTAGCGCTACCGGTCGCCACCATGGTGAGCAAGGGC
GAGGAGCTGTTCACCGGGGTGGTACCCATCCTGGTCGAGCTGGACGGCGACGTAAACGGCCACAAGTTCA
GCGTGTCCGGCGAGGGCGAGGGCGATGCCACCTACGGCAAGCTGACCCTGAAGCTCATCTGCACCACCGG
CAAGCTGCCCGTGCACTGGCCCACCCTCGTGACCACCCTCGGCTACGGCCTGCAGTGCTTCGCCCGCTAC
CCCGACCACATGAAGCAGCACGACTTCTTCAAGTCCGCCATGCCCGAAGGCTACGTCCAGGAGCGCACCA
TCTTCTTCAAGGACGACGGCAACTACAAGACCCGCGCCGAGGTGAAGTTCGAGGGCGACACCCTGGTGAA
CCGCATCGAGCTGAAGGGCATCGACTTCAAGGAGGACGGCAACATCCTGGGGCACAAGCTGGAGTACAAC
TACAACAGCCACAACGTCTATATCACCGCCGACAAGCAGAAGAACGGCATCAAGGCCAACTTCAAGATCC
GCCACAACATCGAGGACGGCGGCGTGCAGCTCGCCGACCACTACCAGCAGAACACCCCCATCGGCGACGG
CCCCGTGCTGCTGCCCGACAACCACTACCTGAGCTACCAGTCCAAGCTGAGCAAAGACCCCAACGAGAAG
CGCGATCACATGGTCCTGCTGGAGTTCGTGACCGCCGCCGGGATCACTCTCGGCATGGACGAGCTGTACA
AGTACTCAGATCTCGAGCTCAAGCTTATGGCTAGTCGAGGCGCAACAAGACCCAACGGGCCAAATACTGG
AAATAAAATATGCCAGTTCAAACTAGTACTTCTGGGAGAGTCCGCTGTTGGCAAATCAAGCCTAGTGCTT
CGTTTTGTGAAAGGCCAATTTCATGAATTTCAAGAGAGTACCATTGGGGCTGCTTTTCTAACCCAAACTG
TATGTCTTGATGACACTACAGTAAAGTTTGAAATATGGGATACAGCTGGTCAAGAACGATACCATAGCCT
AGCACCAATGTACTACAGAGGAGCACAAGCAGCCATAGTTGTATATGATATCACAAATGAGGAGTCCTTT
GCAAGAGCAAAAAATTGGGTTAAAGAACTTCAGAGGCAAGCAAGTCCTAACATTGTAATAGCTTTATCGG
GAAACAAGGCCGACCTAGCAAATAAAAGAGCAGTAGATTTCCAGGAAGCACAGTCCTATGCAGATGACAA
TAGTTTATTATTCATGGAGACATCCGCTAAAACATCAATGAATGTAAATGAAATATTCATGGCAATAGCT
AAAAAATTGCCAAAGAATGAACCACAAAATCCAGGAGCAAATTCTGCCAGAGGAAGAGGAGTAGACCTTA
CCGAACCCACACAACCAACCAGGAATCAGTGTTGTAGTAACTAACTGCAGTCGACGGTACCGCGGGCCCG
GGATCCACCGGATCTAGATAACTGATCATAATCAGCCATACCACATTTGTAGAGGTTTTACTTGCTTTAA
AAAACCTCCCACACCTCCCCCTGAACCTGAAACATAAAATGAATGCAATTGTTGTTGTTAACTTGTTTAT
TGCAGCTTATAATGGTTACAAATAAAGCAATAGCATCACAAATTTCACAAATAAAGCATTTTTTTCACTG
CATTCTAGTTGTGGTTTGTCCAAACTCATCAATGTATCTTAACGCGTAAATTGTAAGCGTTAATATTTTG
TTAAAATTCGCGTTAAATTTTTGTTAAATCAGCTCATTTTTTAACCAATAGGCCGAAATCGGCAAAATCC
CTTATAAATCAAAAGAATAGACCGAGATAGGGT
[37 nt withheld, positions 3114-3150]
AAAGAACGTGGACTCCAACGTCAAAGG
[49 nt withheld, positions 3178-3226]
T
[91 nt withheld, positions 3228-3318]
G
[124 nt withheld, positions 3320-3443]
CAGGTGGCACTTTTCGGGGAAATGTGCGCGGAACCCCTATTTGTTTATTTTTCTAAATACATTCAAATAT
GTATCCGCTCATGAGACAATAACCCTGATAAATGCTTCAATAATATTGAAAAAGGAAGAGTCCTGAGGCG
GAAAGAACCAGCTGTGGAATGTGTGTCAGTTAGGGTGTGGAAAGTCCCCAGGCTCCCCAGCAGGCAGAAG
TATGCAAAGCATGCATCTCAATTAGTCAGCAACCAGGTGTGGAAAGTCCCCAGGCTCCCCAGCAGGCAGA
AGTATGCAAAGCATGCATCTCAATTAGTCAGCAACCATAGTCCCGCCCCTAACTCCGCCCATCCCGCCCC
TAACTCCGCCCAGTTCCGCCCATTCTCCGCCCCATGGCTGACTAATTTTTTTTATTTATGCAGAGGCCGA
GGCCGCCTCGGCCTCTGAGCTATTCCAGAAGTAGTGAGGAGGCTTTTTTGGAGGCCTAGGCTTTTGCAAA
GATCGATCAAGAGACAGGATGAGGATCGTTTCGCATGATTGAACAAGATGGATTGCACGCAGGTTCTCCG
GCCGCTTGGGTGGAGAGGCTATTCGGCTATGACTGGGCACAACAGACAATCGGCTGCTCTGATGCCGCCG
TGTTCCGGCTGTCAGCGCAGGGGCGCCCGGTTCTTTTTGTCAAGACCGACCTGTCCGGTGCCCTGAATGA
ACTGCAAGACGAGGCAGCGCGGCTATCGTGGCTGGCCACGACGGGCGTTCCTTGCGCAGCTGTGCTCGAC
GTTGTCACTGAAGCGGGAAGGGACTGGCTGCTATTGGGCGAAGTGCCGGGGCAGGATCTCCTGTCATCTC
ACCTTGCTCCTGCCGAGAAAGTATCCATCATGGCTGATGCAATGCGGCGGCTGCATACGCTTGATCCGGC
TACCTGCCCATTCGACCACCAAGCGAAACATCGCATCGAGCGAGCACGTACTCGGATGGAAGCCGGTCTT
GTCGATCAGGATGATCTGGACGAAGAGCATCAGGGGCTCGCGCCAGCCGAACTGTTCGCCAGGCTCAAGG
CGAGCATGCCCGACGGCGAGGATCTCGTCGTGACCCATGGCGATGCCTGCTTGCCGAATATCATGGTGGA
AAATGGCCGCTTTTCTGGATTCATCGACTGTGGCCGGCTGGGTGTGGCGGACCGCTATCAGGACATAGCG
TTGGCTACCCGTGATATTGCTGAAGAGCTTGGCGGCGAATGGGCTGACCGCTTCCTCGTGCTTTACGGTA
TCGCCGCTCCCGATTCGCAGCGCATCGCCTTCTATCGCCTTCTTGACGAGTTCTTCTGAGCGGGACTCTG
GGGTTCGAAATGACCGACCAAGCGACGCCCAACCTGCCATCACGAGATTTCGATTCCACCGCCGCCTTCT
ATGAAAGGTTGGGCTTCGGAATCGTTTTCCGGGACGCCGGCTGGATGATCCTCCAGCGCGGGGATCTCAT
GCTGGAGTTCTTCGCCCACCCTAGGGGGAGGCTAACTGAAACACGGAAGGAGACAATACCGGAAGGAACC
CGCGCTATGACGGCAATAAAAAGACAGAATAAAACGCACGGTGTTGGGTCGTTTGTTCATAAACGCGGGG
TTCGGTCCCAGGGCTGGCACTCTGTCGATACCCCACCGAGACCCCATTGGGGCCAATACGCCCGCGTTTC
TTCCTTTTCCCCACCCCACCCCCCAAGTTCGGGTGAAGGCCCAGGGCTCGCAGCCAACGTCGGGGCGGCA
GGCCCTGCCATAGCCTCAGGTTACTCATATATACTTTAGATTGATTTAAAACTTCATTTTTAATTTAAAA
GGATCTAGGTGAAGATCCTTTTTGATAATCTCATGACCAAAATCCCTTAACGTGAGTTTTCGTTCCACTG
AGCGTCAGACCCCGTAGAAAAGATCAAAGGATCTTC
Features (pLannotate 1.2.2; 16 found; start..end, strand, type, name):
      1..589     +  rep_origin     ori: high-copy-number ColE1/pMB1/pBR322/pUC origin of replication
    764..1067    +  enhancer       CMV enhancer: human cytomegalovirus immediate early enhancer
   1068..1271    +  promoter       CMV promoter: human cytomegalovirus (CMV) immediate early promoter
   1316..2032    +  CDS            mVenus: mVenus is a basic (constitutively fluorescent) yellow fluorescent protein published in 2006, derived from Aequorea victoria. It is reported to be a rapidly-maturing monomer with moderate acid sensitivity.
   2034..2056    +  misc_feature   MCS (fragment): multiple cloning site
   2057..2701    +  CDS            RAB5A: RAB5A_HUMAN - Also known as RAB5. Experimental evidence at protein level: Swiss-Prot protein existence level 1. Small GTPase which cycles between active GTP-bound and inactive GDP-bound states. In its active state, binds to a variety of effector proteins to regulate cellular responses such as of intracellular membrane trafficking, from the formation of transport vesicles to their fusion with membranes. Active GTP-bound form is able to recruit to membranes different sets of downstream effectors directly responsible for vesicle formation, movement, tethering and fusion. RAB5A is required for the
   2705..2736    +  misc_feature   MCS (fragment): multiple cloning site
   2753..2837    +  CDS            large T antigen (fragment): large T antigen from SV40 (simian virus 40)
   2860..2981    +  polyA_signal   SV40 poly(A) signal: SV40 polyadenylation signal
   3015..3443    -  rep_origin     f1 ori (sequence partly withheld): f1 bacteriophage origin of replication; arrow indicates direction of (+) strand synthesis
   3470..3574    +  promoter       AmpR promoter: bla
   3576..3933    +  promoter       SV40 promoter: SV40 enhancer and early promoter
   3968..4762    +  CDS            NeoR/KanR: aminoglycoside phosphotransferase from Tn5; aph(3')-II (or nptII); confers resistance to neomycin, kanamycin, and G418 (Geneticin®)
   4783..4935    +  CDS            ble (fragment): BLE_KLEPN - Experimental evidence at protein level: Swiss-Prot protein existence level 1. Binding protein with a strong affinity to the bleomycin family of antibiotics. Binds to CL990; an antimitotic-antibiotic compound. From Klebsiella pneumoniae.
   4994..5041    +  polyA_signal   HSV TK poly(A) signal: herpes simplex virus thymidine kinase polyadenylation signal (Cole and Stacy, 1985)
   5132..5148    -  polyA_signal   bGH poly(A) signal (fragment): bovine growth hormone polyadenylation signal
