[The description below was written by a language model from this plasmid's Addgene catalogue record and pLannotate feature annotations shown in this document.]
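Description:
Venus-rab5a is a mammalian expression plasmid of about 5.4 kb built on the pVenus-C1 backbone, a C1-type fluorescent protein fusion vector. It is maintained in E. coli at high copy through a ColE1/pUC-type origin and selected with kanamycin. The resistance cassette is the dual-purpose NeoR/KanR gene (Tn5 aminoglycoside phosphotransferase), placed behind both a bacterial bla-type promoter and the SV40 enhancer/early promoter and terminated by the HSV TK polyadenylation signal. The same gene therefore gives kanamycin resistance in bacteria and can support G418 selection in transfected mammalian cells. An f1 origin is also present, a standard backbone element allowing single-stranded DNA production. The short hits annotated as large T antigen, ble and bGH poly(A) fragments appear to be backbone remnants flanking these elements rather than functional parts.

The payload is a single fusion open reading frame driven by the human cytomegalovirus immediate-early enhancer and promoter and terminated by the SV40 poly(A) signal. The yellow fluorescent protein, annotated by the feature table as mVenus, lies upstream and is joined through a short stretch of multiple cloning site sequence to the human RAB5A coding sequence. The fluorophore thus sits at the N-terminus of the GTPase, leaving its C-terminus free, which is the end of Rab proteins that is normally lipid-modified for membrane attachment. RAB5A is a small GTPase that cycles between GTP- and GDP-bound states and regulates membrane trafficking, and it is widely used as a marker of early endosomes. The record does not state a specific application, but the associated publication concerns internalization of beta2-adrenergic receptors. This fits use of the construct as a fluorescent label, or potentially a resonance energy transfer partner, marking the endosomal compartment in live cells.
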