Addgene plasmid #234742: Venus-rab5a
Depositing lab: Nevin Lambert. Publication: Internalization dissociates beta2-adrenergic receptors. Lan TH, Kuravi S, Lambert NA. PLoS One. 2011 Feb 22;6(2):e17361. 10.1371/journal.pone.0017361 PubMed 21364942.
Backbone
  Vector backbone: pVenus-C1
  Vector type: Mammalian Expression
Growth in bacteria
  Bacterial resistance: Kanamycin, 50 μg/mL
  Growth temperature: 37°C
  Growth strain: DH5alpha
  Copy number: High Copy
Gene/Insert
  Gene/Insert name: Venus-rab5a
  Species: H. sapiens (human)
  Entrez Gene: RAB5A (a.k.a. RAB5)
  Promoter: CMV
  Cloning method: Ligation Independent Cloning
Terms and licenses: Academic/Nonprofit Terms; Industry Terms: Not Available to Industry
How to cite: Venus-rab5a was a gift from Nevin Lambert (Addgene plasmid # 234742 ; http://n2t.net/addgene:234742 ; RRID:Addgene_234742)
